>Addgene plasmid #112754 | pEGFP-N1 Raptor Halo | addgene full sequence | sequence record 226800 | Addgene NGS Result
TAGTTATTAATAGTAATCAATTACGGGGTCATTAGTTCATAGCCCATATATGGAGTTCCGCGTTACATAA
CTTACGGTAAATGGCCCGCCTGGCTGACCGCCCAACGACCCCCGCCCATTGACGTCAATAATGACGTATG
TTCCCATAGTAACGCCAATAGGGACTTTCCATTGACGTCAATGGGTGGAGTATTTACGGTAAACTGCCCA
CTTGGCAGTACATCAAGTGTATCATATGCCAAGTACGCCCCCTATTGACGTCAATGACGGTAAATGGCCC
GCCTGGCATTATGCCCAGTACATGACCTTATGGGACTTTCCTACTTGGCAGTACATCTACGTATTAGTCA
TCGCTATTACCATGGTGATGCGGTTTTGGCAGTACATCAATGGGCGTGGATAGCGGTTTGACTCACGGGG
ATTTCCAAGTCTCCACCCCATTGACGTCAATGGGAGTTTGTTTTGGCACCAAAATCAACGGGACTTTCCA
AAATGTCGTAACAACTCCGCCCCATTGACGCAAATGGGCGGTAGGCGTGTACGGTGGGAGGTCTATATAA
GCAGAGCTGGTTTAGTGAACCGTCAGATCCGCTAGCGCTACCGGACTCAGATCTCGAGGCCACCATGGAG
TCCGAAATGCTGCAATCGCCTCTTCTGGGCCTGGGGGAGGAAGATGAGGCTGATCTTACAGACTGGAACC
TACCTTTGGCTTTTATGAAAAAGAGGCACTGTGAGAAAATTGAAGGCTCCAAATCCTTAGCTCAGAGCTG
GAGGATGAAGGATCGGATGAAGACAGTCAGTGTTGCCTTAGTTTTGTGCCTGAATGTTGGTGTGGACCCT
CCCGATGTGGTGAAGACCACGCCCTGTGCACGCTTGGAATGCTGGATCGATCCTCTGTCGATGGGTCCTC
AGAAAGCTCTGGAAACCATCGGTGCAAATTTACAGAAGCAGTACGAGAACTGGCAGCCAAGGGCCCGGTA
CAAGCAGAGCCTTGACCCAACTGTGGATGAAGTCAAGAAGCTCTGCACGTCCTTACGTCGCAACGCCAAG
GAGGAGCGAGTCCTCTTTCACTACAATGGCCACGGGGTGCCCCGGCCCACAGTCAACGGGGAGGTCTGGG
TCTTCAACAAGAACTACACGCAGTACATCCCTCTGTCCATATATGACCTGCAGACGTGGATGGGCAGCCC
GTCGATCTTCGTCTACGACTGCTCCAATGCTGGCTTGATCGTCAAGTCCTTCAAGCAGTTCGCACTACAG
CGGGAGCAGGAGCTGGAGGTAGCTGCAATCAACCCAAATCACCCTCTTGCTCAGATGCCTTTGCCTCCGT
CGATGAAAAACTGCATCCAGCTGGCAGCCTGCGAGGCCACCGAGCTGCTGCCCATGATCCCCGACCTCCC
GGCTGACCTATTCACCTCCTGCCTCACCACCCCCATCAAGATCGCCCTGCGCTGGTTTTGCATGCAGAAA
TGTGTCAGTCTGGTGCCTGGCGTCACACTGGATTTGATAGAAAAGATCCCTGGCCGCCTGAACGACAGGA
GGACGCCCCTGGGTGAACTGAACTGGATCTTCACAGCCATCACAGACACCATCGCGTGGAACGTGCTCCC
CCGGGATCTCTTCCAAAAGCTCTTCAGACAGGACTTGCTGGTGGCTAGTCTGTTTCGAAATTTTTTATTG
GCGGAAAGGATTATGAGGTCGTATAACTGCACTCCCGTCAGCAGCCCGCGTCTGCCGCCCACGTACATGC
ACGCCATGTGGCAAGCCTGGGACCTGGCTGTTGACATCTGTCTGTCTCAGCTGCCGACGATCATCGAGGA
AGGCACTGCGTTTCGGCACAGCCCGTTCTTCGCCGAGCAGCTGACCGCATTCCAGGTGTGGCTCACCATG
GGCGTGGAGAACCGAAACCCACCCGAACAGCTGCCCATCGTCCTGCAGGTGCTGTTAAGCCAAGTGCACC
GGCTGAGAGCATTGGACTTGCTTGGAAGATTTTTGGACCTGGGTCCCTGGGCAGTGAGCCTGGCCTTGTC
TGTCGGCATCTTCCCCTACGTGCTGAAGCTGCTCCAGAGCTCGGCCCGAGAGCTGCGGCCACTTCTCGTT
TTCATCTGGGCCAAGATCCTCGCAGTGGACAGCTCGTGCCAGGCGGACCTCGTGAAGGACAACGGCCACA
AGTACTTCCTGTCGGTCCTGGCGGACCCCTACATGCCAGCTGAACACCGGACCATGACGGCTTTCATTCT
CGCCGTGATCGTCAACAGCTATCACACGGGGCAGGAAGCCTGCCTTCAGGGAAACCTCATTGCCATCTGC
CTGGAGCAGCTCAACGACCCGCACCCCTTGCTGCGCCAGTGGGTGGCCATCTGCCTCGGCAGGATCTGGC
AGAACTTCGACTCGGCGAGGTGGTGCGGCGTGAGGGACAGCGCTCATGAGAAGCTCTACAGCCTCCTCTC
CGACCCCATTCCCGAGGTCCGCTGCGCAGCGGTCTTCGCCCTTGGCACGTTCGTGGGCAACTCTGCAGAG
AGGACGGACCACTCCACCACCATCGACCACAACGTGGCCATGATGCTGGCCCAGCTGGTCAGCGACGGGA
GCCCCATGGTCCGGAAGGAGCTGGTGGTGGCTCTGAGTCATCTTGTGGTTCAGTATGAAAGCAATTTCTG
CACCGTGGCCCTGCAGTTCATAGAAGAGGAAAAGAACTACGCCTTGCCTTCTCCAGCAACCACAGAGGGA
GGGAGTTTGACCCCAGTGCGAGACAGCCCGTGCACCCCCAGACTTCGTTCTGTGAGCTCCTATGGAAACA
TCCGTGCTGTCGCCACAGCCAGGAGCCTCAACAAATCTTTGCAGAACCTGAGTTTGACAGAGGAATCTGG
TGGCGCGGTGGCGTTCTCCCCCGGAAACCTCAGCACCAGCAGCAGCGCCAGCAGCACCCTGGGCAGCCCC
GAGAATGAGGAGCATATCCTGTCCTTCGAGACCATCGACAAGATGCGCCGCGCCAGCTCCTACTCCTCCC
TCAACTCCCTCATCGGAGTTTCCTTTAACAGTGTTTACACTCAGATTTGGAGAGTCCTGCTGCACCTGGC
TGCTGACCCCTATCCAGAGGTCTCGGACGTGGCCATGAAAGTACTCAACAGCATCGCCTACAAGGCCACC
GTGAACGCCCGGCCGCAGCGCGTCCTGGACACCTCCTCCCTCACGCAGTCGGCCCCCGCCAGCCCCACCA
ACAAGGGCGTGCACATCCACCAGGCGGGGGGCTCCCCTCCGGCGTCCAGCACCAGCAGCTCCAGCCTGAC
CAACGATGTGGCCAAGCAGCCGGTCAGCCGAGACTTGCCTTCTGGCCGGCCGGGCACCACAGGCCCCGCT
GGGGCGCAGTACACCCCTCACTCCCACCAGTTCCCCCGGACACGGAAGATGTTCGACAAGGGCCCAGAGC
AGACTGCGGACGACGCGGACGATGCTGCTGGACACAAAAGTTTCATCTCCGCCACGGTGCAGACGGGGTT
CTGCGACTGGAGCGCCCGCTATTTTGCCCAGCCCGTCATGAAGATCCCAGAAGAGCACGACCTGGAGAGT
CAGATCCGCAAGGAGCGGGAGTGGCGGTTCCTGCGAAACAGCCGTGTCAGGAGGCAGGCCCAGCAAGTCA
TTCAGAAGGGCATTACGAGATTGGACGACCAAATATTTCTGAACAGGAACCCCGGCGTCCCCTCTGTGGT
GAAATTCCACCCCTTCACGCCGTGCATCGCTGTAGCCGACAAGGACAGCATCTGCTTTTGGGACTGGGAG
AAAGGGGAGAAGCTGGATTATTTCCACAATGGGAACCCTCGGTACACGAGGGTCACTGCCATGGAGTATC
TGAATGGCCAGGACTGCTCGCTTCTGCTGACGGCCACAGACGATGGTGCCATCAGGGTCTGGAAGAATTT
TGCTGATTTGGAAAAGAACCCAGAGATGGTGACCGCGTGGCAGGGGCTCTCGGACATGCTGCCAACGACG
CGAGGAGCTGGGATGGTGGTGGACTGGGAGCAGGAGACCGGCCTCCTCATGAGCTCAGGAGACGTGCGGA
TCGTCCGGATCTGGGACACAGACCGTGAGATGAAGGTGCAGGACATCCCTACGGGCGCAGACAGCTGTGT
GACGAGTCTGTCCTGTGATTCCCACCGCTCACTCATCGTGGCTGGCCTCGGTGACGGCTCCATCCGCGTC
TACGACAGAAGGATGGCACTCAGCGAATGCCGCGTCATGACGTACCGGGAGCACACAGCCTGGGTGGTGA
AGGCCTCCCTGCAGAAGCGTCCCGACGGCCACATCGTGAGTGTGAGCGTCAATGGAGATGTGCGCATCTT
TGATCCCCGGATGCCTGAGTCGGTAAATGTGCTTCAGATCGTGAAGGGGCTGACGGCCCTGGACATCCAC
CCCCAGGCGGACCTGATCGCATGTGGCTCCGTCAATCAGTTCACCGCCATCTACAACAGCAGCGGAGAGC
TCATCAACAACATCAAGTACTACGACGGCTTCATGGGCCAGCGGGTCGGCGCCATCAGCTGCCTGGCCTT
CCACCCGCACTGGCCTCACCTGGCCGTGGGAAGCAACGACTACTACATCTCCGTGTACTCGGTGGAGAAG
CGTGTCAGACGAATTCTGCAGTCGACGGGTGGTGGTGGTGGTATGGAAATCGGTACTGGCTTTCCATTCG
ACCCCCATTATGTGGAAGTCCTGGGCGAGCGCATGCACTACGTAGATGTTGGTCCGCGCGATGGCACCCC
TGTGCTGTTCCTGCACGGTAACCCGACCTCCTCCTACGTGTGGCGCAACATCATCCCGCATGTTGCACCG
ACCCATCGCTGCATTGCTCCAGACCTGATCGGTATGGGCAAATCCGACAAACCAGACCTGGGTTATTTCT
TCGACGACCACGTCCGCTTCATGGATGCCTTCATCGAAGCCCTGGGTCTGGAAGAGGTCGTCCTGGTCAT
TCACGACTGGGGCTCCGCTCTGGGTTTCCACTGGGCCAAGCGCAATCCAGAGCGCGTCAAAGGTATTGCA
TTTATGGAGTTCATCCGCCCTATCCCGACCTGGGACGAATGGCCAGAATTTGCCCGCGAGACCTTCCAGG
CCTTCCGCACCACCGACGTCGGCCGCAAGCTGATCATCGATCAGAACGTTTTTATCGAGGGTACGCTGCC
GATGGGTGTCGTCCGCCCGCTGACTGAAGTCGAGATGGACCATTACCGCGAGCCGTTCCTGAATCCTGTT
GACCGCGAGCCACTGTGGCGCTTCCCAAACGAGCTGCCAATCGCCGGTGAGCCAGCGAACATCGTCGCGC
TGGTCGAAGAATACATGGACTGGCTGCACCAGTCCCCTGTCCCGAAGCTGCTGTTCTGGGGCACCCCAGG
CGTTCTGATCCCACCGGCCGAAGCCGCTCGCCTGGCCAAAAGCCTGCCTAACTGCAAGGCTGTGGACATC
GGCCCGGGTCTGAATCTGCTGCAAGAAGACAACCCGGACCTGATCGGCAGCGAGATCGCGCGCTGGCTGT
CTACTCTGGAGATTTCCGGTTAGGCGGCCGCGACTCTAGATCATAATCAGCCATACCACATTTGTAGAGG
TTTTACTTGCTTTAAAAAACCTCCCACACCTCCCCCTGAACCTGAAACATAAAATGAATGCAATTGTTGT
TGTTAACTTGTTTATTGCAGCTTATAATGGTTACAAATAAAGCAATAGCATCACAAATTTCACAAATAAA
GCATTTTTTTCACTGCATTCTAGTTGTGGTTTGTCCAAACTCATCAATGTATCTTAAGGCGTAAATTGTA
AGCGTTAATATTTTGTTAAAATTCGCGTTAAATTTTTGTTAAATCAGCTCATTTTTTAACAATAGGCCGA
AATCGGCAAAATCCCTTATAAATCAAAAGAATAGACCGAGATAGGGT
[37 nt withheld, positions 5928-5964]
AAAGAACGTGGACTCCAACGTCAAAGG
[49 nt withheld, positions 5992-6040]
T
[91 nt withheld, positions 6042-6132]
G
[124 nt withheld, positions 6134-6257]
CAGGTGGCACTTTTCGGGGAAATGTGCGCGGAACCCCTATTTGTTTATTTTTCTAAATACATTCAAATAT
GTATCCGCTCATGAGACAATAACCCTGATAAATGCTTCAATAATATTGAAAAAGGAAGAGTCCTGAGGCG
GAAAGAACCAGCTGTGGAATGTGTGTCAGTTAGGGTGTGGAAAGTCCCCAGGCTCCCCAGCAGGCAGAAG
TATGCAAAGCATGCATCTCAATTAGTCAGCAACCATAGTCCCGCCCCTAACTCCGCCCATCCCGCCCCTA
ACTCCGCCCAGTTCCGCCCATTCTCCGCCCCATGGCTGACTAATTTTTTTTATTTATGCAGAGGCCGAGG
CCGCCTCGGCCTCTGAGCTATTCCAGAAGTAGTGAGGAGGCTTTTTTGGAGGCCTAGGCTTTTGCAAAGA
TCGATCAAGAGACAGGATGAGGATCGTTTCGCATGATTGAACAAGATGGATTGCACGCAGGTTCTCCGGC
CGCTTGGGTGGAGAGGCTATTCGGCTATGACTGGGCACAACAGACAATCGGCTGCTCTGATGCCGCCGTG
TTCCGGCTGTCAGCGCAGGGGCGCCCGGTTCTTTTTGTCAAGACCGACCTGTCCGGTGCCCTGAATGAAC
TGCAAGACGAGGCAGCGCGGCTATCGTGGCTGGCCACGACGGGCGTTCCTTGCGCAGCTGTGCTCGACGT
TGTCACTGAAGCGGGAAGGGACTGGCTGCTATTGGGCGAAGTGCCGGGGCAGGATCTCCTGTCATCTCAC
CTTGCTCCTGCCGAGAAAGTATCCATCATGGCTGATGCAATGCGGCGGCTGCATACGCTTGATCCGGCTA
CCTGCCCATTCGACCACCAAGCGAAACATCGCATCGAGCGAGCACGTACTCGGATGGAAGCCGGTCTTGT
CGATCAGGATGATCTGGACGAAGAGCATCAGGGGCTCGCGCCAGCCGAACTGTTCGCCAGGCTCAAGGCG
AGCATGCCCGACGGCGAGGATCTCGTCGTGACCCATGGCGATGCCTGCTTGCCGAATATCATGGTGGAAA
ATGGCCGCTTTTCTGGATTCATCGACTGTGGCCGGCTGGGTGTGGCGGACCGCTATCAGGACATAGCGTT
GGCTACCCGTGATATTGCTGAAGAGCTTGGCGGCGAATGGGCTGACCGCTTCCTCGTGCTTTACGGTATC
GCCGCTCCCGATTCGCAGCGCATCGCCTTCTATCGCCTTCTTGACGAGTTCTTCTGAGCGGGACTCTGGG
GTTCGAAATGACCGACCAAGCGACGCCCAACCTGCCATCACGAGATTTCGATTCCACCGCCGCCTTCTAT
GAAAGGTTGGGCTTCGGAATCGTTTTCCGGGACGCCGGCTGGATGATCCTCCAGCGCGGGGATCTCATGC
TGGAGTTCTTCGCCCACCCTAGGGGGAGGCTAACTGAAACACGGAAGGAGACAATACCGGAAGGAACCCG
CGCTATGACGGCAATAAAAAGACAGAATAAAACGCACGGTGTTGGGTCGTTTGTTCATAAACGCGGGGTT
CGGTCCCAGGGCTGGCACTCTGTCGATACCCCACCGAGACCCCATTGGGGCCAATACGCCCGCGTTTCTT
CCTTTTCCCCACCCCACCCCCCAAGTTCGGGTGAAGGCCCAGGGCTCGCAGCCAACGTCGGGGCGGCAGG
CCCTGCCATAGCCTCAGGTTACTCATATATACTTTAGATTGATTTAAAACTTCATTTTTAATTTAAAAGG
ATCTAGGTGAAGATCCTTTTTGATAATCTCATGACCAAAATCCCTTAACGTGAGTTTTCGTTCCACTGAG
CGTCAGACCCCGTAGAAAAGATCAAAGGATCTTCTTGAGATCCTTTTTTTCTGCGCGTAATCTGCTGCTT
GCAAACAAAAAAACCACCGCTACCAGCGGTGGTTTGTTTGCCGGATCAAGAGCTACCAACTCTTTTTCCG
AAGATAACTGGCTTCAGCAGAGCGCAGATACCAAATACTGTTCTTCTAGTGTAGCCGTAGTTAGGCCACC
ACTTCAAGAACTCTGTAGCACCGCCTACATACCTCGCTCTGCTAATCCTGTTACCAGTGGCTGCTGCCAG
TGGCGATAAGTCGTGTCTTACCGGGTTGGACTCAAGACGATAGTTACCGGATAAGGCGCAGCGGTCGGGC
TGAACGGGGGGTTCGTGCACACAGCCCAGCTTGGAGCGAACGACCTACACCGAACTGAGATACCTACAGC
GTGAGCTATGAGAAAGCGCCACGCTTCCCGAAGGGAGAAAGGCGGACAGGTATCCGGTAAGCGGCAGGGT
CGGAACAGGAGAGCGCACGAGGGAGCTTCCAGGGGGAAACGCCTGGTATCTTTATAGTCCTGTCGGGTTT
CGCCACCTCTGACTTGAGCGTCGATTTTTGTGATGCTCGTCAGGGGGGCGGAGCCTATGGAAAAACGCCA
GCAACGCGGCCTTTTTACGGTTCCTGGCCTTTTGCTGGCCTTTTGCTCACATGTTCTTTCCTGCGTTATC
CCCTGATTCTGTGGATAACCGTATTACCGCCATGCAT
Features (pLannotate 1.2.2; 16 found; start..end, strand, type, name):
     61..364     +  enhancer       CMV enhancer: human cytomegalovirus immediate early enhancer
    365..568     +  promoter       CMV promoter: human cytomegalovirus (CMV) immediate early promoter
    591..618     +  misc_feature   MCS (fragment): multiple cloning site
    625..4629    +  CDS            RPTOR: RPTOR_HUMAN - Also known as KIAA1303, RAPTOR. Experimental evidence at protein level: Swiss-Prot protein existence level 1. Involved in the control of the mammalian target of rapamycin complex 1 (mTORC1) activity which regulates cell growth and survival, and autophagy in response to nutrient and hormonal signals; functions as a scaffold for recruiting mTORC1 substrates. mTORC1 is activated in response to growth factors or amino acids. Growth factor-stimulated mTORC1 activation involves a AKT1-mediated phosphorylation of TSC1- TSC2, which leads to the activation of the RHEB GTPase that potently
   4630..4648    +  misc_feature   MCS (fragment): multiple cloning site
   4666..5549    +  CDS            HaloTag® (fragment): modified bacterial dehalogenase that forms covalent bonds with chloroalkane derivatives
   5569..5652    +  CDS            large T antigen (fragment): large T antigen from SV40 (simian virus 40)
   5675..5796    +  polyA_signal   SV40 poly(A) signal: SV40 polyadenylation signal
   5899..6257    -  rep_origin     f1 ori (sequence partly withheld): f1 bacteriophage origin of replication; arrow indicates direction of (+) strand synthesis
   6284..6388    +  promoter       AmpR promoter: bla
   6457..6667    +  promoter       SV40 promoter: SV40 early promoter
   6710..7504    +  CDS            NeoR/KanR: aminoglycoside phosphotransferase from Tn5; aph(3')-II (or nptII); confers resistance to neomycin, kanamycin, and G418 (Geneticin®)
   7525..7677    +  CDS            ble (fragment): BLE_KLEPN - Experimental evidence at protein level: Swiss-Prot protein existence level 1. Binding protein with a strong affinity to the bleomycin family of antibiotics. Binds to CL990; an antimitotic-antibiotic compound. From Klebsiella pneumoniae.
   7736..7783    +  polyA_signal   HSV TK poly(A) signal: herpes simplex virus thymidine kinase polyadenylation signal (Cole and Stacy, 1985)
   7874..7890    -  polyA_signal   bGH poly(A) signal (fragment): bovine growth hormone polyadenylation signal
   8112..8700    +  rep_origin     ori: high-copy-number ColE1/pMB1/pBR322/pUC origin of replication
