[The description below was written by a language model from this plasmid's Addgene catalogue record and pLannotate feature annotations shown in this document.]
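Description:
pEGFP-N1 Raptor Halo is a mammalian expression plasmid of about 8.8 kb for producing human Raptor (RPTOR, the regulatory-associated scaffold subunit of mTORC1) fused at its C terminus to HaloTag. The catalogue entry lists pRK5 as the backbone, but the name, the kanamycin selection and the annotated features (f1 ori, an SV40 promoter–NeoR/KanR cassette with an HSV TK polyadenylation signal, and a CMV-driven expression unit ending in the SV40 poly(A) signal) are all typical of an EGFP-N1-type vector. This discrepancy is not resolved in the record. The depositor notes that despite the name the plasmid carries no GFP, and the feature table agrees, showing HaloTag where EGFP would normally sit.

Expression is driven by the human cytomegalovirus immediate early enhancer and promoter. Short remnants of the multiple cloning site flank the full-length RPTOR coding sequence. The HaloTag coding region follows downstream and is annotated as a fragment, and the SV40 poly(A) signal terminates the transcript. HaloTag is a modified bacterial dehalogenase that bonds covalently to chloroalkane ligands, so the fusion can be labelled with fluorescent dyes or captured on ligand-bearing resins.

In bacteria the plasmid replicates from a high-copy ColE1/pUC-type origin. The Tn5 aminoglycoside phosphotransferase gene confers kanamycin resistance from a bacterial promoter. The same gene, driven by the SV40 early promoter, allows G418 selection in mammalian cells. The stated purpose is simply to express Raptor-Halo. The associated publication concerns nutrient-regulated mTORC1 recruitment to the lysosomal Rag GTPase–Ragulator scaffold, which suggests use in imaging or binding studies of Raptor.
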