Addgene plasmid #112754: pEGFP-N1 Raptor Halo
Purpose: express Raptor-Halo
Depositing lab: Roberto Zoncu. Depositing organization: University of California, Berkeley. Publication: A nutrient-induced affinity switch controls mTORC1 activation by its Rag GTPase-Ragulator lysosomal scaffold. Lawrence RE, Cho KF, Rappold R, Thrun A, Tofaute M, Kim DJ, Moldavski O, Hurley JH, Zoncu R. Nat Cell Biol. 2018 Sep;20(9):1052-1063. doi: 10.1038/s41556-018-0148-6. Epub 2018 Jul 30. PubMed 30061680.
Backbone
  Vector backbone: pRK5
  Vector type: Mammalian Expression
Growth in bacteria
  Bacterial resistance: Kanamycin, 50 μg/mL
  Growth temperature: 37°C
  Growth strain: DH5alpha
  Copy number: Unknown
Gene/Insert
  Gene/Insert name: Raptor-Halo
  Species: H. sapiens (human)
  Entrez Gene: RPTOR (a.k.a. KOG1, Mip1)
  Tag / fusion protein: Halo (C terminal on insert)
  Cloning method: Restriction Enzyme; 5′ cloning site Unknown (unknown if destroyed); 3′ cloning site Unknown (unknown if destroyed)
Terms and licenses: Academic/Nonprofit Terms; Industry Terms: Not Available to Industry
Depositor comments: This plasmid contains Raptor and Halo, but not GFP.
How to cite: pEGFP-N1 Raptor Halo was a gift from Roberto Zoncu (Addgene plasmid # 112754 ; http://n2t.net/addgene:112754 ; RRID:Addgene_112754)
